Addgene plasmid #216808: pDM026
Purpose: (Empty Backbone) Vector for Aspergillus CRISPR-Cas9 genetic engineering with Golden Gate cloning drop-out cassette for protospacer insertion and pyrG selectable marker.
Depositing lab: Ken Sawin. Depositing organization: University of Edinburgh. Publication: Improved gene editing and fluorescent-protein tagging in Aspergillus nidulans using a Golden Gate-based CRISPR-Cas9 plasmid system. Modaffari D, Finlayson A, Miao Y, Wallace EWJ, Sawin KE. Wellcome Open Res. 2024 Oct 17;9:602. doi: 10.12688/wellcomeopenres.23086.1. eCollection 2024. PubMed 39640368.
Backbone
  Vector backbone: pFC330 (Addgene #87832)
  Vector type: Bacterial Expression, CRISPR ; Fungal Expression
  Selectable markers: pyrG
Growth in bacteria
  Bacterial resistance: Ampicillin, 100 μg/mL
  Growth temperature: 37°C
  Growth strain: DH5alpha
  Copy number: High Copy
Gene/Insert
  Gene/Insert name: None
Resource information
  A portion of this plasmid was derived from a plasmid made by: Synthethic gene fragment from IDT
Terms and licenses: Academic/Nonprofit Terms; Industry Terms: Not Available to Industry
How to cite: pDM026 was a gift from Ken Sawin (Addgene plasmid # 216808 ; http://n2t.net/addgene:216808 ; RRID:Addgene_216808)
