[The description below was written by a language model from this plasmid's Addgene catalogue record and pLannotate feature annotations shown in this document.]
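Description:
pDM026 is an empty-backbone shuttle vector of about 17.7 kb for CRISPR-Cas9 genome engineering in Aspergillus, derived from pFC330. In E. coli it is maintained at high copy through a ColE1/pUC-type origin and selected with ampicillin via the β-lactamase gene. In the fungus it replicates autonomously through the large AMA1 element from Aspergillus nidulans, so Cas9 and the guide RNA can be expressed without integration into the genome. Fungal selection uses the pyrG marker, which encodes orotidine-5'-phosphate decarboxylase. The automated annotation picks this region up as two fragments similar to yeast URA3, the orthologous gene. Minimal FRT sites and short remnants of KanR, lacZα and rrnB terminators also appear in the table and look like leftovers of backbone construction.

The payload has two parts. One is a Streptococcus pyogenes cas9 coding sequence followed by a fragment of the A. nidulans trpC terminator; its promoter is not annotated or stated in the record. The other is the guide RNA cassette, in which a superfolder GFP gene with rrnB T1 and T7Te bacterial terminators sits directly upstream of the S. pyogenes gRNA scaffold and a tRNA. This position matches the Golden Gate drop-out cassette named in the record: replacing it with a protospacer places the targeting sequence against the scaffold, and loss of sfGFP presumably allows visual screening of bacterial colonies. The flanking tRNA suggests tRNA-based processing to release the guide, though the record does not describe this or name the guide promoter or the Type IIS enzyme. The sequencing-derived and depositor sequences differ by one nucleotide in length and have matching annotations. The associated work used the system for gene editing and fluorescent-protein tagging in A. nidulans.
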