Features (pLannotate 1.2.2; 21 found; start..end, strand, type, name):
    862..958     -  promoter       AmpR promoter (fragment): bla
    988..1012    -  CDS            KanR (fragment): aminoglycoside phosphotransferase; aph(3')-Ia; confers resistance to kanamycin
   1041..1156    +  ncRNA          5S rRNA: Accession: RF00001 - 5S ribosomal RNA
   1160..1200    +  terminator     rrnB T1 terminator (fragment): transcription terminator T1 from the E. coli rrnB gene
   1244..1277    +  protein_bind   FRT (minimal): supports FLP-mediated excision but not integration (Turan and Bode, 2011) FLP recombinase from the Saccharomyces cerevisiae 2μ plasmid
   1590..6838    -  rep_origin     AMA1: replication origin from Aspergillus nidulans (Aleksenko and Clutterbuck, 1996)
   7792..8505    +  CDS            superfolder GFP: GFP variant that folds robustly even when fused to poorly folded proteins (Pédelacq et al., 2006)
   8517..8588    +  terminator     rrnB T1 terminator: transcription terminator T1 from the E. coli rrnB gene
   8604..8631    +  terminator     T7Te terminator: phage T7 early transcription terminator
   8649..8724    +  misc_RNA       gRNA scaffold: guide RNA scaffold for the Streptococcus pyogenes CRISPR/Cas9 system
   8728..8798    +  ncRNA          tRNA: Accession: RF00005 - tRNA
   9930..14033   +  CDS            cas9: CAS9_STRP1 - Also known as csn1 From Streptococcus pyogenes serotype M1.
  14559..14585   +  terminator     trpC terminator (fragment): trpC; transcription terminator from the Aspergillus nidulans trpC gene (Punt et al., 1987)
  14606..14626   +  misc_feature   MCS (fragment): pUC18/19 multiple cloning site
  15023..15184   +  CDS            URA3 (fragment): PYRF_YEAST - Experimental evidence at protein level: Swiss-Prot protein existence level 1. From Saccharomyces cerevisiae (strain ATCC 204508 / S288c) (Baker's yeast).
  15238..15909   +  CDS            URA3 (fragment): PYRF_YEAST - Experimental evidence at protein level: Swiss-Prot protein existence level 1. From Saccharomyces cerevisiae (strain ATCC 204508 / S288c) (Baker's yeast).
  16173..16206   -  protein_bind   FRT (minimal): supports FLP-mediated excision but not integration (Turan and Bode, 2011) FLP recombinase from the Saccharomyces cerevisiae 2μ plasmid
  16676..16695   +  CDS            lacZα (fragment): LacZα fragment of β-galactosidase; lacZ fragment
  16720..16737   -  terminator     rrnB T2 terminator (fragment): transcription terminator T2 from the E. coli rrnB gene
  16962..17550   -  rep_origin     ori: high-copy-number ColE1/pMB1/pBR322/pUC origin of replication
  17672..859     -  CDS            AmpR (across the origin): β-lactamase; bla; confers resistance to ampicillin, carbenicillin, and related antibiotics
>Addgene plasmid #216808 | pDM026 | addgene full sequence | sequence record 429385 | Addgene NGS Result
ACCAATGCTTAATCAGTGAGGCACCTATCTCAGCGATCTGTCTATTTCGTTCATCCATAGTTGCCTGACT
CCCCGTCGTGTAGATAACTACGATACGGGAGGGCTTACCATCTGGCCCCAGCGCTGCGATGATACCGCGA
GAACCACGCTCACCGGCTCCGGATTTATCAGCAATAAACCAGCCAGCCGGAAGGGCCGAGCGCAGAAGTG
GTCCTGCAACTTTATCCGCCTCCATCCAGTCTATTAATTGTTGCCGGGAAGCTAGAGTAAGTAGTTCGCC
AGTTAATAGTTTGCGCAACGTTGTTGCCATCGCTACAGGCATCGTGGTGTCACGCTCGTCGTTTGGTATG
GCTTCATTCAGCTCCGGTTCCCAACGATCAAGGCGAGTTACATGATCCCCCATGTTGTGCAAAAAAGCGG
TTAGCTCCTTCGGTCCTCCGATCGTTGTCAGAAGTAAGTTGGCCGCAGTGTTATCACTCATGGTTATGGC
AGCGCTACATAATTCTCTTACTGTCATGCCATCCGTAAGATGCTTTTCTGTGACTGGTGAGTACTCAACC
AAGTCATTCTGAGAATAGTGTATGCGGCGACCGAGTTGCTCTTGCCCGGCGTCAATACGGGATAATACCG
CGCCACATAGCAGAACTTTAAAAGTGCTCATCATTGGAAAACGTTCTTCGGGGCGAAAACTCTCAAGGAT
CTTACCGCTGTTGAGATCCAGTTCGATGTAACCCACTCGTGCACCCAACTGATCTTCAGCATCTTTTACT
TTCACCAGCGTTTCTGGGTGAGCAAAAACAGGAAGGCAAAATGCCGCAAAAAAGGGAATAAGGGCGACAC
GGAAATGTTGAATACTCATATTCTTCCTTTTTCAATATTATTGAAGCATTTATCAGGGTTATTGTCTCAT
GAGCGGATACATATTTGAATGTATTTAGAAAAATAAACAAATAGGGGTCAGTGTTACAACCAATTAACCA
ATTCTGAACATTATCGCGAGCCCATTTATACCTGAATATGGCTCATAACACCCCTTGTTTGCCTGGCGGC
AGTAGCGCGGTGGTCCCACCTGACCCCATGCCGAACTCAGAAGTGAAACGCCGTAGCGCCGATGGTAGTG
TGGGGACTCCCCATGCGAGAGTAGGGAACTGCCAGGCATCAAATAAAACGAAAGGCTCAGTCGAAAGACT
GGGCCTTTCGCCCGGGCTAATTATGGGGTGTCGCCCTTATTCGACTCTATAGTGAAGTTCCTATTCTCTA
GAAAGTATAGGAACTTCTGAAGTGGGGATTTAAATGCGGCCGCGCTGAGGGTTTAATCGACGAAGCAGCT
GACGGCCAGTGCCAAGCTTAACGCGTACCGGGCCCAGTATATGTTCCGCAGATGACTGGAGCTCTGCCAT
ACGTGCCCTCTCAAGCACCATTTGTTCCATCTACAGAGACTAGTCACCAACTAGTCTATCAAGACTCACA
GGGTACATTGCTGAGACCAACTGACCAGAGGCAGGGTAGCGGATTGACGGCTCCATCTCCTTCACTTACA
AGGTCTATTGAAAGCCCTTTAGCATCACCAAGCGGAGAATAGATTGTTAAGCTTATTTTTTGTATACTGT
TTTGTGATAGCACGAAGTTTTTCCACGGTATCTTGTTAAAAATATATATTTGTGGCGGGCTTACCTACAT
CAAATTAATAAGAGACTAATTATAAACTAAACACACAAGCAAGCTACTTTAGGGTAAAAGTTTATAAATG
CTTTTGACGTATAAACGTTGCTTGTATTTATTATTACAATTAAAGGTGGATAGAAAACCTAGAGACTAGT
TAGAAACTAATCTCAGGTTTGCGTTAAACTAAATCAGAGCCCGAGAGGTTAACAGAACCTAGAAGGGGAC
TAGATATCCGGGTAGGGAAACAAAAAAAAAAANCAAGACAGCCACATATTAGGGAGACTAGTTAGAAGCT
AGTTCCAGGACTAGGAAAATAAAAGACAATGATACCACAGTCTAGTTGACAACTAGATAGATTCTAGATT
GAGGCCAAAGTCTCTGAGATCCAGGTTAGTTGCAACTAATACTAGTTAGTATCTAGTCTCCTATAACTCT
GAAGCTAGAATAACTTACTACTATTATCCTCACCACTGTTCAGCTGCGCAAACGGAGTGATTGCAAGGTG
TTCAGAGACTAGTTATTGACTAGTCAGTGACTAGCAATAACTAACAAGGTATTAACCTACCATGTCTGCC
ATCACCCTGCACTTCCTCGGGCTCAGCAGCCTTTTCCTCCTCATTTTCATGCTCATTTTCCTTGTTTAAG
ACTGTGACTAGTCRAAGACTAGTCCAGAACCACAAAGGAGAAATGTCTTACCACTTTCTTCATTGCTTGT
CTCTTTTGCATTATCCATGTCTGCAACTAGTTAGAGTCTAGTTAGTGACTAGTCCGACGAGGACTTGCTT
GTCTCCGGATTGTTGGAGGAACTCTCCAGGGCCTCAAGATCCACAACAGAGCCTTCTAGAAGACTGGTCA
ATAACTAGTTGGTCTTTGTCTGAGTCTGACTTACGAGGTTGCATACTCGCTCCCTTTGCCTCGTCAATCG
ATGAGAAAAAGCGCCAAAACTCGCAATATGGCTTTGAACCACACGGTGCTGAGACTAGTTAGAATCTAGT
CCCAAACTAGCTTGGATAGCTTACCTTTGCCCTTTGCGTTGCGACAGGTCTTGCAGGGTATGGTTCCTTT
CTCACCAGCTGATTTAGCTGCCTTGCTACCCTCACGGCGGATCTGCATAAAGAGTGGCTAGAGGTTATAA
ATTAGCACTGATCCTAGGTACGGGGCTGAATGTAACTTGCCYTTCCTTTCTCATCGCGCGGCAAGACAGG
CTTGCTCAAATTCCTACCAGTCACAGGGGTATGCACGGCGTACGGACCACTTGAACTAGTCACAGATTAG
TTAGCAACTAGTCTGCATTGAATGGCTGTACTTACGGGCCCTCGCCATTGTCCTGATCATTTCCAGCTTC
ACCCTCGTTGCTGCAAAGTAGTTAGTGACTAGTCAAGGACTAGTTGAAATGGGAGAAGAAACTCACGAAT
TCTCGACACCCTTAGTATTGTGGTCCTTGGACTTGGTGCTGCTATATATTAGCTAATACACTAGTTAGAC
TCACRGAAACTTACGCAGCTCGCTTGCGCTTCTTGGTAGGAGTCGGGGTTGGGAGAACAGTGCCTTCAAA
CAAGCCTTCATACCATGCTACTTGACTAGTCAGGGACTAGTCACCAAGTAATCTAGATAGGACTTGCCTT
TGGCCTCCATCAGTTCCTTCATAGTGGGAGGTCCATTGTGCAATGTAAACTCCATGCCGTGGGAGTTCTT
GTCCTTCAAGTGCTTGACCAATATGTTTCTGTTGGCAGAGGGAACCTGTCAACTAGTTAATAACTAGTCA
GAAACTAGTATAGCAGTAGACTCACTGTACGCTTGAGGCATCCCTTCACTCGGCAGTAGACTTCATATGG
ATGGATATCAGGCACGCCATTGTCGTCCTGTGGACTAGTCAGTAACTAGGCTTAAAGCTAGTCGGGTCGG
CTTACTATCTTGAAATCCGGCAGCGTAAGCTCCCCGTCCTTAACTGCCTCGAGATAGTGACAGTACTCTG
GGGACTTTCGGAGATCGTTATCGCGAATGCTCGGCATACTAATCGTTGACTAGTCTTGGACTAGTCCCGA
GCAAAAAGGATTGGAGGAGGAGGAGGAAGGTGAGAGTGAGACAAAGAGCGAAATAAGAGCTTCAAAGGCT
ATCTCTAAGCAGTATGAAGGTTAAGTATCTAGTTCTTGACTAGATTTAAAAGAGATTTCGACTAGTTATG
TACCTGGAGTTTGGATATAGGAATGTGTTGTGGTAACGAAATGTAAGGGGGAGGAAAGAAAAAGTCGGTC
AAGAGGTAACTCTAAGTCGGCCATTCCTTTTTGGGAGGCGCTAACCATAAACGGCATGGTCGACTTAGAG
TTAGCTCAGGGAATTTAGGGAGTTATCTGCGACCACCGAGGAACGGCGGAATGCCAAAGAATCCCGATGG
AGCTCTAGCTGGCGGTTGACAACCCCACCTTTTGGCGTTTCTGCGGCGTTGCAGGCGGGACTGGATACTT
CGTAGAACCAGAAAGGCAAGGCAGAACGCGCTCAGCAAGAGTGTTGGAAGTGATAGCATGATGTGCCTTG
TTAACTAGGTCAAAATCTGCAGTATGCTTGATGTTATCCAAAGTGTGAGAGAGGAAGGTCCAAACATACA
CGATTGGGAGAGGGCCTAGGTATAAGAGTTTTTGAGTAGAACGCATGTGAGCCCAGCCATCTCGAGGAGA
TTAAACACGGGCCGGCATTTGATGGCTATGTTAGTACCCCAATGGAAACGGTGAGAGTCCAGTGGTCGCA
GATAACTCCCTAAATTCCCTGAGCTAACTCTAAGTCGACCATGCCGTTTATGGTTAGCGCCTCCCAAAAA
GGAATGGCCGACTTAGAGTTACCTCTTGACCGACTTTTTCTTTCCTCCCCCTTACATTTCGTTACCACAA
CACATTCCTATATCCAAACTCCAGGTACATAACTAGTCGAAATCTCTTTTAAATCTAGTCAAGAACTAGA
TACTTAACCTTCATACTGCTTAGAGATAGCCTTTGAAGCTCTTATTTCGCTCTTTGTCTCACTCTCACCT
TCCTCCTCCTCCTCCAATCCTTTTTGCTCGGGACTAGTCCAAGACTAGTCAACGATTAGTATGCCGAGCA
TTCGCGATAACGATCTCCGAAAGTCCCCAGAGTACTGTCACTATCTCGAGGCAGTTAAGGACGGGGAGCT
TACGCTGCCGGATTTCAAGATAGTAAGCCGACCCGACTAGCTTTAAGCCTAGTTACTGACTAGTCCACAG
GACGACAATGGCGTGCCTGATATCCATCCATATGAAGTCTACTGCCGAGTGAAGGGATGCCTCAAGCGTA
CAGTGAGTCTACTGCTATACTAGTTTCTGACTAGTTATTAACTAGTTGACAGGTTCCCTCTGCCAACAGA
AACATATTGGTCAAGCACTTGAAGGACAAGAACTCCCACGGCATGGAGTTTACATTGCACAATGGACCTC
CCACTATGAAGGAACTGATGGAGGCCAAAGGCAAGTCCTATCTAGATTACTTGGTGACTAGTCCCTGACT
AGTCAAGTAGCATGGTATGAAGGCTTGTTTGAAGGCACTGTTCTCCCAACCCCGACTCCTACCAAGAAGC
GCAAGCGAGCTGCGTAAGTTTCYGTGAGTCTAACTAGTGTATTAGCTAATATATAGCAGCACCAAGTCCA
AGGACCACAATACTAAGGGTGTCGAGAATTCGTGAGTTTCTTCTCCCATTTCAACTAGTCCTTGACTAGT
CACTAACTACTTTGCAGCAACGAGGGTGAAGCTGGAAATGATCAGGACAATGGCGAGGGCCCGTAAGTAC
AGCCATTCAATGCAGACTAGTTGCTAACTAATCTGTGACTAGTTCAAGTGGTCCGTACGCCGTGCATACC
CCTGTGACTGGTAGGAATTTGAGCAAGCCTGTCTTGCCGCGCGATGAGAAAGGAARGGCAAGTTACATTC
AGCCCCGTACCTAGGATCAGTGCTAATTTATAACCTCTAGCCACTCTTTATGCAGATCCGCCGTGAGGGT
AGCAAGGCAGCTAAATCAGCTGGTGAGAAAGGAACCATACCCTGCAAGACCTGTCGCAACGCAAAGGGCA
AAGGTAAGCTATCCAAGCTAGTTTGGGACTAGATTCTAACTAGTCTCAGCACCGTGTGGTTCAAAGCCAT
ATTGCGAGTTTTGGCGCTTTTTCTCATCGATTGACGAGGCAAAGGGAGCGAGTATGCAACCTCGTAAGTC
AGACTCAGACAAAGACCAACTAGTTATTGACCAGTCTTCTAGAAGGCTCTGTTGTGGATCTTGAGGCCCT
GGAGAGTTCCTCCAACAATCCGGAGACAAGCAAGTCCTCGTCGGACTAGTCACTAACTAGACTCTAACTA
GTTGCAGACATGGATAATGCAAAAGAGACAAGCAATGAAGAAAGTGGTAAGACATTTCTCCTTTGTGGTT
CTGGACTAGTCTTYGACTAGTCACAGTCTTAAACAAGGAAAATGAGCATGAAAATGAGGAGGAAAAGGCT
GCTGAGCCCGAGGAAGTGCAGGGTGATGGCAGACATGGTAGGTTAATACCTTGTTAGTTATTGCTAGTCA
CTGACTAGTCAATAACTAGTCTCTGAACACCTTGCAATCACTCCGTTTGCGCAGCTGAACAGTGGTGAGG
ATAATAGTAGTAAGTTATTCTAGCTTCAGAGTTATAGGAGACTAGATACTAACTAGTATTAGTTGCAACT
AACCTGGATCTCAGAGACTTTGGCCTCAATCTAGAATCTATCTAGTTGTCAACTAGACTGTGGTATCATT
GTCTTTTATTTTCCTAGTCCTGGAACTAGCTTCTAACTAGTCTCCCTAATATGTGGCTGTCTTGTTTTTT
TTTTTTGTTTCCCTACCCGGATATCTAGTCCCCTTCTAGGTTCTGTTAACCTCTCGGGCTCTGATTTAGT
TTAACGCAAACCTGAGATTAGTTTCTAACTAGTCTCTAGGTTTTCTATCCACCTTTAATTGTAATAATAA
ATACAAGCAACGTTTATACGTCAAAAGCATTTATAAACTTTTACCCTAAAGTAGCTTGCTTGTGTGTTTA
GTTTATAATTAGTCTCTTATTAATTTGATGTAGGTAAGCCCGCCACAAATATATATTTTTAACAAGATAC
CGTGGAAAAACTTCGTGCTATCACAAAACAGTATACAAAAAATAAGCTTAACAATCTATTCTCCGCTTGG
TGATGCTAAAGGGCTTTCAATAGACCTTGTAAGTGAAGGAGATGGAGCCGTCAATCCGCTACCCTGCCTC
TGGTCAGTTGGTCTCAGCAATGTACCCTGTGAGTCTTGATAGACTAGTTGGTGACTAGTCTCTGTAGATG
GAACAAATGGTGCTTGAGAGGGCACGTATGGCAGAGCTCCAGTCATCTGCGGAACATATACTGGGCCCGG
GAAGATCTGATCACATAGATGCTCGGTTGACAGGACCACCTATAGCAAGTACTTTGTAGGAGGTTCTCCT
AACGCTTGGCTTCAAATCCAATCAGGATATCAGTGAGTTACTGTTTGTCATCGCATCCTCATGAAGTCGC
TCAACAGCCACTGAGAAGCAAATATTTGGGAGACCATCCCTGATGTTGAAATTTTACGCTGGAGCCCATT
CACCGGTGAGCTCGGGGACAGTCTGGCCAGTGGAGCGGAAAATCTTCAACTAACTCTGATTGGTACCACA
GGTAGCCCCACAGAACAAACCGAGCAAACATGAAAATTTTCGCTTGAGGTTAGCGCACTCGCTAGCGCCT
GCCCGCAAATATAAAAGGCCCCGAAATCCCATGCATTTTGGAAATCAAGCGACTCTACGTATGTCATCCC
CCTCCCTACCTTTGGGAAAACCTCTCAACTGCAAGTCAGAACATTTTGCTAACAGCGGCCGGCATGGTCC
CAGCCTCCTCGCTGGCGCCGGCTGGGCAACATGCTTCGGCATGGCGAATGGGACCGATGCAGGTGGAAAG
TGAAACGTGATTTCATGCGTCATTTTGAACATTTTGTAAATCTTATTTAATAATGTGTGCGGCAATTCAC
ATTTAATTTATGAATGTTTTCTTAACATCGCGGCAACTCAAGAAACGGCAGGTTCGGATCTTAGCTACTA
GAGAAAGAGGAGAAATACTAGATGCGTAAAGGCGAAGAGCTGTTCACTGGTGTCGTCCCTATTCTGGTGG
AACTGGATGGTGATGTCAACGGTCATAAGTTTTCCGTGCGTGGCGAGGGTGAAGGTGACGCAACTAATGG
TAAACTGACGCTGAAGTTCATCTGTACTACTGGTAAACTGCCGGTTCCTTGGCCGACTCTGGTAACGACG
CTGACTTATGGTGTTCAGTGCTTTGCTCGTTATCCGGACCATATGAAGCAGCATGACTTCTTCAAGTCCG
CCATGCCGGAAGGCTATGTGCAGGAACGCACGATTTCCTTTAAGGATGACGGCACGTACAAAACGCGTGC
GGAAGTGAAATTTGAAGGCGATACCCTGGTAAACCGCATTGAGCTGAAAGGCATTGACTTTAAAGAGGAC
GGCAATATCCTGGGCCATAAGCTGGAATACAATTTTAACAGCCACAATGTTTACATCACCGCCGATAAAC
AAAAAAATGGCATTAAAGCGAATTTTAAAATTCGCCACAACGTGGAGGATGGCAGCGTGCAGCTGGCTTA
TCACTACCAGCAAAACACTCCAATCGGTGATGGTCCTGTTCTGCTGCCAGACAATCACTATCTGAGCACG
CAAAGCGTTCTGTCTAAAGATCCGAACGAGAAACGCGATCATATGGTTCTGCTGGAGTTCGTAACCGCAG
CGGGCATCACGCATGGTATGGATGAACTGTACAAATGACCAGGCATCAAATAAAACGAAAGGCTCAGTCG
AAAGACTGGGCCTTTCGTTTTATCTGTTGTTTGTCGGTGAACGCTCTCTACTAGAGTCACACTGGCTCAC
CTTCGGGTGGGCCTTTCTGCGTTTATACACCTGCAGTCGTTTTAGAGCTAGAAATAGCAAGTTAAAATAA
GGCTAGTCCGTTATCAACTTGAAAAAGTGGCACCGAGTCGGTGCTTTTGCATCATTGGTCTAGTGGTAGA
ATTCATCGTTGCCATCGATGAGGCCCGTGTTCGATTCACGGATGATGCATGTCAATTTTTACACTTGATG
TTGGTGTAATCAGGCGATCAGAGTTTGCTCAAATTCTCTCTTGTTTTAGATTCTGAAGAATATAATTTTT
ACATGACTAGTTCATTTTACTTCCAAGTAGACTATTTGTAGATTGAGATTGCCGTCAACTTTATTCATAG
AATCACATTAAATTGCTCATTGACCTGCATGTCTATGCACACATTCACATCTATCTTCTCAGGGTATTAA
TTAAGACCTCAGCCGAGACAGCAGAATCACCGCCCAAGTTAAGCCTTTGTGCTGATCATGCTCTCGAACG
GGCCAAGTTCGGGAAAAGCAAAGGAGCGTTTAGTGAGGGGCAATTTGACTCACCTCCCAGGCAACAGATG
AGGGGGGCAAAAAGAAAGAAATTTTCGTGAGTCAATATGGATTCCGAGCATCATTTTCTTGCGGTCTATC
TTGCTACGTATGTTGATCTTGACGCTGTGGATCAAGCAACGCCACTCGCTCGCTCCATCGCAGGCTGGTC
GCAGACAAATTAAAAGGCGGCAAACTCGTACAGCCGCGGGGTTGTCCGCTGCAAAGTACAGAGTGATAAA
AGCCGCCATGCGACCATCAACGCGTTGATGCCCAGCTTTTTCGATCCGAGAATCCACCGTAGAGGCGATA
GCAAGTAAAGAAAAGCTAAACAAAAAAAAATTTCTGCCCCTAAGCCATGAAAACGAGATGGGGTGGAGCA
GAACCAAGGAAAGAGTCGCGCTGGGCTGCCGTTCCGGAAGGTGTTGTAAAGGCTCGACGCCCAAGGTGGG
AGTCTAGGAGAAGAATTTGCATCGGGAGTGGGGCGGGTTACCCCTCCATATCCAATGACAGATATCTACC
AGCCAAGGGTTTGAGCCCGCCCGCTTAGTCGTCGTCCTCGCTTGCCCCTCCATAAAAGGATTTCCCCTCC
CCCTCCCACAAAATTTTCTTTCCCTTCCTCTCCTTGTCCGCTTCAGTACGTATATCTTCCCTTCCCTCGC
TTCTCTCCTCCATCCTTCTTTCATCCATCTCCTGCTAACTTCTCTGCTCAGCACCTCTACGCATTACTAG
CCGTAGTATCTGAGCACTTCTCCCTTTTATATTCCACAAAACATAACACAACCTTCACCATGGACAAGAA
GTATAGCATCGGGCTGGACATTGGAACGAACTCGGTTGGTTGGGCTGTGATTACGGACGAATACAAGGTG
CCATCCAAGAAGTTTAAGGTCCTGGGAAACACCGACCGTCACTCAATCAAGAAGAATCTCATTGGAGCCC
TGCTCTTCGATAGTGGGGAGACCGCCGAAGCTACTCGACTGAAGCGAACGGCTCGCCGGCGTTATACACG
ACGCAAGAATCGCATCTGCTACCTCCAGGAGATTTTCAGCAACGAAATGGCTAAGGTTGATGACTCATTC
TTTCATCGACTCGAAGAAAGTTTCTTGGTCGAGGAGGATAAGAAGCACGAGCGCCATCCGATCTTTGGTA
ACATTGTGGATGAGGTTGCCTATCACGAAAAGTACCCAACTATCTATCATCTTCGTAAGAAGCTGGTCGA
TAGCACGGACAAGGCTGATTTGCGACTTATCTACCTGGCACTCGCGCACATGATTAAGTTCCGCGGCCAT
TTTCTTATCGAGGGTGACCTGAACCCCGATAATTCTGACGTTGATAAGCTCTTCATCCAGTTGGTCCAAA
CCTACAATCAGCTGTTTGAGGAAAACCCTATTAATGCATCTGGCGTGGACGCCAAGGCTATCCTTTCGGC
GCGCCTGTCTAAGTCGCGGCGTTTGGAGAACCTTATCGCACAACTCCCCGGCGAAAAGAAGAACGGCCTC
TTCGGTAATTTGATTGCGTTGTCACTTGGTCTGACTCCTAACTTCAAGAGTAATTTTGACCTGGCAGAGG
ATGCGAAGCTCCAGTTGTCTAAGGATACGTATGATGACGATCTCGACAACTTGCTTGCCCAAATCGGTGA
CCAGTACGCTGATCTTTTCCTGGCCGCTAAGAATCTCTCAGATGCAATCCTGCTCAGTGACATTTTGCGG
GTCAACACCGAGATTACTAAGGCCCCCCTGTCAGCTAGTATGATCAAGCGGTATGATGAGCACCATCAGG
ACCTCACCTTGCTTAAGGCCCTCGTGCGTCAGCAATTGCCTGAGAAGTATAAGGAAATCTTCTTTGACCA
ATCCAAGAACGGATACGCAGGGTATATTGATGGCGGTGCGAGCCAGGAGGAATTCTACAAGTTTATCAAG
CCGATTTTGGAGAAGATGGACGGCACTGAGGAACTGCTCGTCAAGCTGAATCGCGAAGATTTGCTTCGTA
AGCAACGAACGTTCGACAACGGCTCCATCCCGCACCAGATTCATCTGGGCGAGCTCCACGCCATCCTTCG
ACGCCAGGAAGATTTCTACCCATTTCTGAAGGACAACCGTGAGAAGATCGAAAAGATTCTTACATTCCGA
ATCCCCTACTATGTGGGACCTTTGGCCCGTGGGAATTCCCGATTTGCTTGGATGACCCGAAAGAGCGAGG
AAACCATCACTCCGTGGAACTTCGAGGAAGTCGTGGACAAGGGTGCATCCGCGCAGAGCTTCATTGAGCG
GATGACCAATTTTGATAAGAACCTTCCGAATGAAAAGGTCCTGCCAAAGCATTCGCTGCTCTACGAGTAT
TTCACCGTGTATAACGAACTGACTAAGGTCAAGTACGTGACGGAGGGAATGCGGAAGCCAGCCTTCCTCT
CAGGGGAACAAAAGAAGGCTATCGTCGATTTGCTTTTTAAGACCAATCGTAAAGTGACTGTTAAGCAGCT
GAAGGAGGATTATTTCAAGAAGATTGAATGTTTCGACTCCGTCGAGATCAGCGGCGTGGAAGATCGCTTT
AACGCTTCCCTCGGTACCTACCACGACCTGCTCAAGATCATTAAGGACAAGGATTTCCTCGATAACGAGG
AAAATGAGGACATCTTGGAAGATATTGTCCTCACGTTGACACTTTTTGAGGACCGCGAAATGATCGAGGA
ACGGCTCAAGACATATGCCCATTTGTTCGACGATAAGGTGATGAAGCAGCTGAAGCGGCGTCGATACACC
GGATGGGGTCGCCTTAGCCGGAAGCTGATCAACGGCATTCGAGATAAGCAATCTGGTAAGACTATCTTGG
ATTTCCTTAAGTCGGACGGCTTCGCCAACCGCAATTTTATGCAGCTTATTCACGACGATTCCCTGACGTT
CAAGGAGGACATCCAGAAGGCACAAGTCTCAGGACAAGGGGATTCCCTGCACGAGCATATCGCCAACCTG
GCTGGATCCCCGGCGATCAAGAAGGGGATTCTTCAGACCGTCAAGGTTGTCGACGAGCTGGTCAAGGTGA
TGGGCCGTCATAAGCCAGAAAACATCGTGATTGAGATGGCCCGAGAAAATCAGACCACTCAAAAGGGTCA
GAAGAACAGCCGCGAGCGGATGAAGCGGATCGAGGAAGGCATTAAGGAACTTGGTTCTCAGATCCTGAAG
GAGCACCCTGTTGAAAACACACAGCTCCAAAATGAGAAGCTGTATCTCTACTATTTGCAAAATGGACGCG
ACATGTACGTCGATCAGGAGCTCGACATTAACCGGTTGTCGGACTACGATGTTGACCATATCGTCCCGCA
ATCCTTCCTTAAGGACGATAGCATTGATAACAAGGTGCTGACTCGCTCAGATAAGAACCGGGGCAAGTCC
GACAATGTTCCAAGCGAGGAAGTGGTTAAGAAGATGAAGAACTACTGGCGCCAATTGCTTAATGCCAAGC
TCATCACACAGCGCAAGTTTGACAACTTGACCAAGGCCGAGCGGGGAGGGCTGAGTGAACTCGATAAGGC
TGGCTTCATCAAGCGTCAACTCGTGGAGACGCGACAGATCACAAAGCACGTTGCTCAGATTCTGGACTCC
CGGATGAACACAAAGTACGACGAGAATGATAAGCTCATCCGTGAAGTTAAGGTCATTACCCTCAAGTCTA
AGTTGGTGTCGGATTTCCGCAAGGACTTCCAATTTTATAAGGTTCGGGAGATCAACAATTATCACCATGC
ACATGATGCGTACCTCAACGCAGTCGTGGGAACTGCGCTCATCAAGAAGTATCCCAAGTTGGAGTCCGAA
TTCGTCTACGGGGATTATAAGGTTTACGACGTCCGCAAGATGATCGCCAAGAGTGAGCAGGAAATTGGCA
AGGCCACGGCTAAGTATTTCTTTTACTCCAACATCATGAATTTCTTTAAGACGGAGATCACACTCGCCAA
TGGAGAAATCCGTAAGCGACCTTTGATTGAGACCAACGGCGAGACTGGTGAAATCGTTTGGGATAAGGGG
CGCGACTTCGCTACCGTGCGGAAGGTTCTGAGCATGCCGCAAGTCAATATCGTCAAGAAAACCGAGGTGC
AGACAGGCGGTTTCTCTAAGGAATCGATTCTTCCAAAGCGTAACTCTGACAAGCTGATCGCTCGAAAGAA
GGATTGGGACCCCAAGAAGTATGGAGGGTTCGATTCTCCTACAGTGGCATACTCGGTTCTCGTTGTCGCG
AAGGTTGAGAAGGGAAAGTCTAAGAAGCTGAAGTCGGTCAAGGAACTGCTCGGGATCACCATTATGGAGC
GCTCCAGCTTCGAAAAGAATCCCATCGACTTTCTCGAGGCCAAGGGCTATAAGGAAGTCAAGAAGGATCT
TATCATTAAGCTGCCTAAGTACTCTTTGTTCGAGCTTGAAAACGGTCGAAAGCGAATGCTCGCATCGGCA
GGAGAGTTGCAGAAGGGGAATGAATTGGCACTTCCCTCAAAGTACGTGAACTTCCTGTATCTCGCGTCCC
ACTACGAGAAGCTGAAGGGTAGCCCTGAGGACAACGAACAGAAGCAACTTTTTGTTGAGCAACACAAGCA
TTATCTGGATGAGATCATTGAACAGATTTCAGAGTTCAGTAAGCGCGTCATCCTCGCCGATGCTAATCTC
GACAAGGTGTTGTCGGCCTACAACAAGCACCGTGACAAGCCGATCCGAGAGCAGGCTGAAAATATCATTC
ATCTGTTCACCCTCACTAACTTGGGAGCACCAGCAGCGTTCAAGTATTTTGATACGACAATCGACCGTAA
GCGATACACGTCCACAAAGGAGGTGCTTGATGCGACCCTGATTCATCAATCCATCACTGGGCTCTATGAA
ACCCGTATCGACCTTAGTCAACTGGGGGGCGACCCTCCCAAGAAGAAGCGCAAGGTCTGAGCGGACATTC
GATTTATGCCGTTATGACTTCCTTAAAAAAGCCTTTACGAATGAAAGAAATGGAATTAGACTTGTTATGT
AGTTGATTCTACAATGGATTATGATTCCTGAACTTCAAATCCGCTGTTCATTATTAATCTCAGCTCTTCC
CGTAAAGCCAATGTTGAAACTATTCGTAAATGTACCTCGTTTTGCGTGTACCTTGCTTATCACGTGATAT
TACATGACCTGGACAGAGTTCTGCGCGAAAGTCATAACGTAAATCCCGGGCGGTAGGTGCGTCCCGGGCG
GAAGGTAGTTTTCTCGTCCACCCCAACGCGTTTATCAACCTCAACTTTCAACAACCATCATGCCACCAAA
AGCGCGTAAAACAAAGCGAGATTTGATTGAGCAAGAGGGCAGGATCCAATGCGCGATTCAAGACATTAAA
AATGGAAAATTTCAAAAAATTGCGCCCGCAGCGCGTGCATACAAAATTCATCCCAATACAAGTGTAATTC
CTCGTGTACTGTGTAAGCGCCCACTAGGTAATATGACATGATTACGAATTCGAGCTCGGTACCCGGCCGG
GGATCCTCTAGACGTGGAGTTACCAGTGATTGACCAATGTTTTATCTTCTACAGTTCTGCCTGTCTACCC
CATTCTAGCTGTACCTGACTACAGAGTAGTTTAATTGTGGTTGACCCCACAGTCGGAGGCGGAGGAATAC
AGCACCGATGTGGCCTGTCTCCATCCAGATTGGCACGCAATTTTTACACGCGGAAAAGATCGAGATAGAG
TACGACTTTAAATTTAGTCCCCGGCGGCTTCTATTTTAGAATATTTGAGATTTGATTCTCAAGCAATTGA
TTTGGTTGGGTCACCCTCAATTGGATAATATACCTCATTGCTCGGCTACTTCAACTCATCAATCACCGTC
ATACCCCGCATATAACCCTCCATTCCCACGATGTCGTCCAAGTCGCAATTGACTTACGGTGCTCGAGCCA
GCAAGCACCCCAATCCTCTGGCAAAGAGACTTTTTGAGATTGCCGAAGCAAAGAAGACAAACGTTACCGT
CTCTGCTGATGTGACGACAACCCGAGAACTCCTGGACCTCGCTGACCGTACGGAAGCTGTTGGATCCAAT
ACATATGCCGTCTAGCAATGGACTAATCAACTTTTGATGATACAGGTCTCGGTCCCTACATCGCCGTCAT
CAAGACACACATCGACATCCTCACCGATTTCAGCGTCGACACTATCAATGGCCTGAATGTGCTGGCTCAA
AAGTACAACTTTTTGATCTTCGAGGACCGCAAATTCATCGACATCGGCAATACCGTCCAGAAGCAATACC
ACGGCGGTGCTCTGAGGATCTCCGAATGGGCCCACATTATCAACTGCAGCGTTCTCCCTGGCGAGGGCAT
CGTCGAGGCTCTGGCCCAGACCGCATCTGCGCAAGACTTCCCCTATGGTCCTGAGAGAGGACTGTTGGTC
CTGGCAGAGATGACCCCCAAAGGATCGCTGGCTACGGGCGAGTATACCAAGGCATCGGTTGACTACGCTC
GCAAATACAAGAACTTCGTTATGGGTTTCGTGTCGACGCGGGCCCTGACGGAAGTGCAGTCGGATGTGTC
TTCAGCCTCGGAGGATGAAGATTTCGTGGTCTTCACGACGGGTGTGAACCTCTCTTCCAAAGGAGATAAG
CTTGGACAGCAATACCAGACTCCTGCATCGGCTATTGGACGCGGTGCCGACTTTATCATCGCCGGTCGAG
GCATCTACGCTGCTCCCGACCCGGTTGAAGCTGCACAGCGGTACCAGAAAGAAGGCTGGGAAGCTTATAT
GGCCAGAGTATGCGGCAAGTCATGATTTCCTCTTGGAGCAAAAGTGTAGTGCCAGTACGAGTGTTGTGGA
GGAAGGCTGCATACATTGTGCCTGTCATTAAACGATGAGCTCGTCCGTATTGGCCCCTGTAATGCCATGT
TTTCCGCCCCCAATCGTCAAGGTTTTCCCTTTGTTAGATTCCTACCAGTCATCTAGCAAGGCGGCCGCAG
CTAGCACAATTGAGGCATCCCCACTACCGCATTAAGACCTCAGCGCGGCCGCAAATTTAAATAAAATGAA
GTGAAGTTCCTATACTTTCTAGAGAATAGGAACTTCTATAGTGAGTCGAATAAGGGCGACACAAAATTTA
TTCTAAATGCATAATAAATACTGATAACATCTTATAGTTTGTATTATATTTTGTATTATCGTTGACATGT
ATAATTTTGATATCAAAAACTGATTTTCCCTTTATTATTTTCGAGATTTATTTTCTTAATTCTCTTTAAC
AAACTAGAAATATTGTATATACAAAAAATCATAAATAATAGATGAATAGTTTAATTATAGGTGTTCATCA
ATCGAAAAAGCAACGTATCTTATTTAAAGTGCGTTGCTTTTTTCTCATTTATAAGGTTAAATAATTCTCA
TATATCAAGCAAAGTGACAGGCGCCCTTAAATATTCTGACAAATGCTCTTTCCCTAAACTCCCCCCATAA
AAAAACCCGCCGAAGCGGGTTTTTACGTTATTTGCGGATTAACGATTACTCGTTATCAGAACCGCCCAGG
GGGCCCGAGCTTAAGACTGGCCGTCGTTTTACAACACAGAAAGAGTTTGTAGAAACGCAAAAAGGCCATC
CGTCAGGGGCCTTCTGCTTAGTTTGATGCCTGGCAGTTCCCTACTCTCGCCTTCCGCTTCCTCGCTCACT
GACTCGCTGCGCTCGGTCGTTCGGCTGCGGCGAGCGGTATCAGCTCACTCAAAGGCGGTAATACGGTTAT
CCACAGAATCAGGGGATAACGCAGGAAAGAACATGTGAGCAAAAGGCCAGCAAAAGGCCAGGAACCGTAA
AAAGGCCGCGTTGCTGGCGTTTTTCCATAGGCTCCGCCCCCCTGACGAGCATCACAAAAATCGACGCTCA
AGTCAGAGGTGGCGAAACCCGACAGGACTATAAAGATACCAGGCGTTTCCCCCTGGAAGCTCCCTCGTGC
GCTCTCCTGTTCCGACCCTGCCGCTTACCGGATACCTGTCCGCCTTTCTCCCTTCGGGAAGCGTGGCGCT
TTCTCATAGCTCACGCTGTAGGTATCTCAGTTCGGTGTAGGTCGTTCGCTCCAAGCTGGGCTGTGTGCAC
GAACCCCCCGTTCAGCCCGACCGCTGCGCCTTATCCGGTAACTATCGTCTTGAGTCCAACCCGGTAAGAC
ACGACTTATCGCCACTGGCAGCAGCCACTGGTAACAGGATTAGCAGAGCGAGGTATGTAGGCGGTGCTAC
AGAGTTCTTGAAGTGGTGGGCTAACTACGGCTACACTAGAAGAACAGTATTTGGTATCTGCGCTCTGCTG
AAGCCAGTTACCTTCGGAAAAAGAGTTGGTAGCTCTTGATCCGGCAAACAAACCACCGCTGGTAGCGGTG
GTTTTTTTGTTTGCAAGCAGCAGATTACGCGCAGAAAAAAAGGATCTCAAGAAGATCCTTTGATCTTTTC
TACGGGGTCTGACGCTCAGTGGAACGACGCGCGCGTAACTCACGTTAAGGGATTTTGGTCATGAGCTTGC
GCCGTCCCGTCAAGTCAGCGTAATGCTCTGCTT
