Features (pLannotate 1.2.2; 21 found; start..end, strand, type, name):
    862..958     -  promoter       AmpR promoter (fragment): bla
    988..1012    -  CDS            KanR (fragment): aminoglycoside phosphotransferase; aph(3')-Ia; confers resistance to kanamycin
   1041..1156    +  ncRNA          5S rRNA: Accession: RF00001 - 5S ribosomal RNA
   1160..1200    +  terminator     rrnB T1 terminator (fragment): transcription terminator T1 from the E. coli rrnB gene
   1244..1277    +  protein_bind   FRT (minimal): supports FLP-mediated excision but not integration (Turan and Bode, 2011) FLP recombinase from the Saccharomyces cerevisiae 2μ plasmid
   1590..6837    -  rep_origin     AMA1: replication origin from Aspergillus nidulans (Aleksenko and Clutterbuck, 1996)
   7791..8504    +  CDS            superfolder GFP: GFP variant that folds robustly even when fused to poorly folded proteins (Pédelacq et al., 2006)
   8516..8587    +  terminator     rrnB T1 terminator: transcription terminator T1 from the E. coli rrnB gene
   8603..8630    +  terminator     T7Te terminator: phage T7 early transcription terminator
   8648..8723    +  misc_RNA       gRNA scaffold: guide RNA scaffold for the Streptococcus pyogenes CRISPR/Cas9 system
   8727..8797    +  ncRNA          tRNA: Accession: RF00005 - tRNA
   9929..14032   +  CDS            cas9: CAS9_STRP1 - Also known as csn1 From Streptococcus pyogenes serotype M1.
  14558..14584   +  terminator     trpC terminator (fragment): trpC; transcription terminator from the Aspergillus nidulans trpC gene (Punt et al., 1987)
  14605..14625   +  misc_feature   MCS (fragment): pUC18/19 multiple cloning site
  15022..15183   +  CDS            URA3 (fragment): PYRF_YEAST - Experimental evidence at protein level: Swiss-Prot protein existence level 1. From Saccharomyces cerevisiae (strain ATCC 204508 / S288c) (Baker's yeast).
  15237..15908   +  CDS            URA3 (fragment): PYRF_YEAST - Experimental evidence at protein level: Swiss-Prot protein existence level 1. From Saccharomyces cerevisiae (strain ATCC 204508 / S288c) (Baker's yeast).
  16172..16205   -  protein_bind   FRT (minimal): supports FLP-mediated excision but not integration (Turan and Bode, 2011) FLP recombinase from the Saccharomyces cerevisiae 2μ plasmid
  16675..16694   +  CDS            lacZα (fragment): LacZα fragment of β-galactosidase; lacZ fragment
  16719..16736   -  terminator     rrnB T2 terminator (fragment): transcription terminator T2 from the E. coli rrnB gene
  16961..17549   -  rep_origin     ori: high-copy-number ColE1/pMB1/pBR322/pUC origin of replication
  17673..859     -  CDS            AmpR (across the origin): β-lactamase; bla; confers resistance to ampicillin, carbenicillin, and related antibiotics
>Addgene plasmid #216808 | pDM026 | depositor full sequence | sequence record 444271 | pDM026 sequence 17674 bps
ACCAATGCTTAATCAGTGAGGCACCTATCTCAGCGATCTGTCTATTTCGTTCATCCATAGTTGCCTGACT
CCCCGTCGTGTAGATAACTACGATACGGGAGGGCTTACCATCTGGCCCCAGCGCTGCGATGATACCGCGA
GAACCACGCTCACCGGCTCCGGATTTATCAGCAATAAACCAGCCAGCCGGAAGGGCCGAGCGCAGAAGTG
GTCCTGCAACTTTATCCGCCTCCATCCAGTCTATTAATTGTTGCCGGGAAGCTAGAGTAAGTAGTTCGCC
AGTTAATAGTTTGCGCAACGTTGTTGCCATCGCTACAGGCATCGTGGTGTCACGCTCGTCGTTTGGTATG
GCTTCATTCAGCTCCGGTTCCCAACGATCAAGGCGAGTTACATGATCCCCCATGTTGTGCAAAAAAGCGG
TTAGCTCCTTCGGTCCTCCGATCGTTGTCAGAAGTAAGTTGGCCGCAGTGTTATCACTCATGGTTATGGC
AGCGCTACATAATTCTCTTACTGTCATGCCATCCGTAAGATGCTTTTCTGTGACTGGTGAGTACTCAACC
AAGTCATTCTGAGAATAGTGTATGCGGCGACCGAGTTGCTCTTGCCCGGCGTCAATACGGGATAATACCG
CGCCACATAGCAGAACTTTAAAAGTGCTCATCATTGGAAAACGTTCTTCGGGGCGAAAACTCTCAAGGAT
CTTACCGCTGTTGAGATCCAGTTCGATGTAACCCACTCGTGCACCCAACTGATCTTCAGCATCTTTTACT
TTCACCAGCGTTTCTGGGTGAGCAAAAACAGGAAGGCAAAATGCCGCAAAAAAGGGAATAAGGGCGACAC
GGAAATGTTGAATACTCATATTCTTCCTTTTTCAATATTATTGAAGCATTTATCAGGGTTATTGTCTCAT
GAGCGGATACATATTTGAATGTATTTAGAAAAATAAACAAATAGGGGTCAGTGTTACAACCAATTAACCA
ATTCTGAACATTATCGCGAGCCCATTTATACCTGAATATGGCTCATAACACCCCTTGTTTGCCTGGCGGC
AGTAGCGCGGTGGTCCCACCTGACCCCATGCCGAACTCAGAAGTGAAACGCCGTAGCGCCGATGGTAGTG
TGGGGACTCCCCATGCGAGAGTAGGGAACTGCCAGGCATCAAATAAAACGAAAGGCTCAGTCGAAAGACT
GGGCCTTTCGCCCGGGCTAATTATGGGGTGTCGCCCTTATTCGACTCTATAGTGAAGTTCCTATTCTCTA
GAAAGTATAGGAACTTCTGAAGTGGGGATTTAAATGCGGCCGCGCTGAGGGTTTAATCGACGAAGCAGCT
GACGGCCAGTGCCAAGCTTAACGCGTACCGGGCCCAGTATATGTTCCGCAGATGACTGGAGCTCTGCCAT
ACGTGCCCTCTCAAGCACCATTTGTTCCATCTACAGAGACTAGTCACCAACTAGTCTATCAAGACTCACA
GGGTACATTGCTGAGACCAACTGACCAGAGGCAGGGTAGCGGATTGACGGCTCCATCTCCTTCACTTACA
AGGTCTATTGAAAGCCCTTTAGCATCACCAAGCGGAGAATAGATTGTTAAGCTTATTTTTTGTATACTGT
TTTGTGATAGCACGAAGTTTTTCCACGGTATCTTGTTAAAAATATATATTTGTGGCGGGCTTACCTACAT
CAAATTAATAAGAGACTAATTATAAACTAAACACACAAGCAAGCTACTTTAGGGTAAAAGTTTATAAATG
CTTTTGACGTATAAACGTTGCTTGTATTTATTATTACAATTAAAGGTGGATAGAAAACCTAGAGACTAGT
TAGAAACTAATCTCAGGTTTGCGTTAAACTAAATCAGAGCCCGAGAGGTTAACAGAACCTAGAAGGGGAC
TAGATATCCGGGTAGGGAAACAAAAAAAAAAACAAGACAGCCACATATTAGGGAGACTAGTTAGAAGCTA
GTTCCAGGACTAGGAAAATAAAAGACAATGATACCACAGTCTAGTTGACAACTAGATAGATTCTAGATTG
AGGCCAAAGTCTCTGAGATCCAGGTTAGTTGCAACTAATACTAGTTAGTATCTAGTCTCCTATAACTCTG
AAGCTAGAATAACTTACTACTATTATCCTCACCACTGTTCAGCTGCGCAAACGGAGTGATTGCAAGGTGT
TCAGAGACTAGTTATTGACTAGTCAGTGACTAGCAATAACTAACAAGGTATTAACCTACCATGTCTGCCA
TCACCCTGCACTTCCTCGGGCTCAGCAGCCTTTTCCTCCTCATTTTCATGCTCATTTTCCTTGTTTAAGA
CTGTGACTAGTCAAAGACTAGTCCAGAACCACAAAGGAGAAATGTCTTACCACTTTCTTCATTGCTTGTC
TCTTTTGCATTATCCATGTCTGCAACTAGTTAGAGTCTAGTTAGTGACTAGTCCGACGAGGACTTGCTTG
TCTCCGGATTGTTGGAGGAACTCTCCAGGGCCTCAAGATCCACAACAGAGCCTTCTAGAAGACTGGTCAA
TAACTAGTTGGTCTTTGTCTGAGTCTGACTTACGAGGTTGCATACTCGCTCCCTTTGCCTCGTCAATCGA
TGAGAAAAAGCGCCAAAACTCGCAATATGGCTTTGAACCACACGGTGCTGAGACTAGTTAGAATCTAGTC
CCAAACTAGCTTGGATAGCTTACCTTTGCCCTTTGCGTTGCGACAGGTCTTGCAGGGTATGGTTCCTTTC
TCACCAGCTGATTTAGCTGCCTTGCTACCCTCACGGCGGATCTGCATAAAGAGTGGCTAGAGGTTATAAA
TTAGCACTGATCCTAGGTACGGGGCTGAATGTAACTTGCCTTTCCTTTCTCATCGCGCGGCAAGACAGGC
TTGCTCAAATTCCTACCAGTCACAGGGGTATGCACGGCGTACGGACCACTTGAACTAGTCACAGATTAGT
TAGCAACTAGTCTGCATTGAATGGCTGTACTTACGGGCCCTCGCCATTGTCCTGATCATTTCCAGCTTCA
CCCTCGTTGCTGCAAAGTAGTTAGTGACTAGTCAAGGACTAGTTGAAATGGGAGAAGAAACTCACGAATT
CTCGACACCCTTAGTATTGTGGTCCTTGGACTTGGTGCTGCTATATATTAGCTAATACACTAGTTAGACT
CACAGAAACTTACGCAGCTCGCTTGCGCTTCTTGGTAGGAGTCGGGGTTGGGAGAACAGTGCCTTCAAAC
AAGCCTTCATACCATGCTACTTGACTAGTCAGGGACTAGTCACCAAGTAATCTAGATAGGACTTGCCTTT
GGCCTCCATCAGTTCCTTCATAGTGGGAGGTCCATTGTGCAATGTAAACTCCATGCCGTGGGAGTTCTTG
TCCTTCAAGTGCTTGACCAATATGTTTCTGTTGGCAGAGGGAACCTGTCAACTAGTTAATAACTAGTCAG
AAACTAGTATAGCAGTAGACTCACTGTACGCTTGAGGCATCCCTTCACTCGGCAGTAGACTTCATATGGA
TGGATATCAGGCACGCCATTGTCGTCCTGTGGACTAGTCAGTAACTAGGCTTAAAGCTAGTCGGGTCGGC
TTACTATCTTGAAATCCGGCAGCGTAAGCTCCCCGTCCTTAACTGCCTCGAGATAGTGACAGTACTCTGG
GGACTTTCGGAGATCGTTATCGCGAATGCTCGGCATACTAATCGTTGACTAGTCTTGGACTAGTCCCGAG
CAAAAAGGATTGGAGGAGGAGGAGGAAGGTGAGAGTGAGACAAAGAGCGAAATAAGAGCTTCAAAGGCTA
TCTCTAAGCAGTATGAAGGTTAAGTATCTAGTTCTTGACTAGATTTAAAAGAGATTTCGACTAGTTATGT
ACCTGGAGTTTGGATATAGGAATGTGTTGTGGTAACGAAATGTAAGGGGGAGGAAAGAAAAAGTCGGTCA
AGAGGTAACTCTAAGTCGGCCATTCCTTTTTGGGAGGCGCTAACCATAAACGGCATGGTCGACTTAGAGT
TAGCTCAGGGAATTTAGGGAGTTATCTGCGACCACCGAGGAACGGCGGAATGCCAAAGAATCCCGATGGA
GCTCTAGCTGGCGGTTGACAACCCCACCTTTTGGCGTTTCTGCGGCGTTGCAGGCGGGACTGGATACTTC
GTAGAACCAGAAAGGCAAGGCAGAACGCGCTCAGCAAGAGTGTTGGAAGTGATAGCATGATGTGCCTTGT
TAACTAGGTCAAAATCTGCAGTATGCTTGATGTTATCCAAAGTGTGAGAGAGGAAGGTCCAAACATACAC
GATTGGGAGAGGGCCTAGGTATAAGAGTTTTTGAGTAGAACGCATGTGAGCCCAGCCATCTCGAGGAGAT
TAAACACGGGCCGGCATTTGATGGCTATGTTAGTACCCCAATGGAAACGGTGAGAGTCCAGTGGTCGCAG
ATAACTCCCTAAATTCCCTGAGCTAACTCTAAGTCGACCATGCCGTTTATGGTTAGCGCCTCCCAAAAAG
GAATGGCCGACTTAGAGTTACCTCTTGACCGACTTTTTCTTTCCTCCCCCTTACATTTCGTTACCACAAC
ACATTCCTATATCCAAACTCCAGGTACATAACTAGTCGAAATCTCTTTTAAATCTAGTCAAGAACTAGAT
ACTTAACCTTCATACTGCTTAGAGATAGCCTTTGAAGCTCTTATTTCGCTCTTTGTCTCACTCTCACCTT
CCTCCTCCTCCTCCAATCCTTTTTGCTCGGGACTAGTCCAAGACTAGTCAACGATTAGTATGCCGAGCAT
TCGCGATAACGATCTCCGAAAGTCCCCAGAGTACTGTCACTATCTCGAGGCAGTTAAGGACGGGGAGCTT
ACGCTGCCGGATTTCAAGATAGTAAGCCGACCCGACTAGCTTTAAGCCTAGTTACTGACTAGTCCACAGG
ACGACAATGGCGTGCCTGATATCCATCCATATGAAGTCTACTGCCGAGTGAAGGGATGCCTCAAGCGTAC
AGTGAGTCTACTGCTATACTAGTTTCTGACTAGTTATTAACTAGTTGACAGGTTCCCTCTGCCAACAGAA
ACATATTGGTCAAGCACTTGAAGGACAAGAACTCCCACGGCATGGAGTTTACATTGCACAATGGACCTCC
CACTATGAAGGAACTGATGGAGGCCAAAGGCAAGTCCTATCTAGATTACTTGGTGACTAGTCCCTGACTA
GTCAAGTAGCATGGTATGAAGGCTTGTTTGAAGGCACTGTTCTCCCAACCCCGACTCCTACCAAGAAGCG
CAAGCGAGCTGCGTAAGTTTCCGTGAGTCTAACTAGTGTATTAGCTAATATATAGCAGCACCAAGTCCAA
GGACCACAATACTAAGGGTGTCGAGAATTCGTGAGTTTCTTCTCCCATTTCAACTAGTCCTTGACTAGTC
ACTAACTACTTTGCAGCAACGAGGGTGAAGCTGGAAATGATCAGGACAATGGCGAGGGCCCGTAAGTACA
GCCATTCAATGCAGACTAGTTGCTAACTAATCTGTGACTAGTTCAAGTGGTCCGTACGCCGTGCATACCC
CTGTGACTGGTAGGAATTTGAGCAAGCCTGTCTTGCCGCGCGATGAGAAAGGAAGGGCAAGTTACATTCA
GCCCCGTACCTAGGATCAGTGCTAATTTATAACCTCTAGCCACTCTTTATGCAGATCCGCCGTGAGGGTA
GCAAGGCAGCTAAATCAGCTGGTGAGAAAGGAACCATACCCTGCAAGACCTGTCGCAACGCAAAGGGCAA
AGGTAAGCTATCCAAGCTAGTTTGGGACTAGATTCTAACTAGTCTCAGCACCGTGTGGTTCAAAGCCATA
TTGCGAGTTTTGGCGCTTTTTCTCATCGATTGACGAGGCAAAGGGAGCGAGTATGCAACCTCGTAAGTCA
GACTCAGACAAAGACCAACTAGTTATTGACCAGTCTTCTAGAAGGCTCTGTTGTGGATCTTGAGGCCCTG
GAGAGTTCCTCCAACAATCCGGAGACAAGCAAGTCCTCGTCGGACTAGTCACTAACTAGACTCTAACTAG
TTGCAGACATGGATAATGCAAAAGAGACAAGCAATGAAGAAAGTGGTAAGACATTTCTCCTTTGTGGTTC
TGGACTAGTCTTCGACTAGTCACAGTCTTAAACAAGGAAAATGAGCATGAAAATGAGGAGGAAAAGGCTG
CTGAGCCCGAGGAAGTGCAGGGTGATGGCAGACATGGTAGGTTAATACCTTGTTAGTTATTGCTAGTCAC
TGACTAGTCAATAACTAGTCTCTGAACACCTTGCAATCACTCCGTTTGCGCAGCTGAACAGTGGTGAGGA
TAATAGTAGTAAGTTATTCTAGCTTCAGAGTTATAGGAGACTAGATACTAACTAGTATTAGTTGCAACTA
ACCTGGATCTCAGAGACTTTGGCCTCAATCTAGAATCTATCTAGTTGTCAACTAGACTGTGGTATCATTG
TCTTTTATTTTCCTAGTCCTGGAACTAGCTTCTAACTAGTCTCCCTAATATGTGGCTGTCTTGTTTTTTT
TTTTTGTTTCCCTACCCGGATATCTAGTCCCCTTCTAGGTTCTGTTAACCTCTCGGGCTCTGATTTAGTT
TAACGCAAACCTGAGATTAGTTTCTAACTAGTCTCTAGGTTTTCTATCCACCTTTAATTGTAATAATAAA
TACAAGCAACGTTTATACGTCAAAAGCATTTATAAACTTTTACCCTAAAGTAGCTTGCTTGTGTGTTTAG
TTTATAATTAGTCTCTTATTAATTTGATGTAGGTAAGCCCGCCACAAATATATATTTTTAACAAGATACC
GTGGAAAAACTTCGTGCTATCACAAAACAGTATACAAAAAATAAGCTTAACAATCTATTCTCCGCTTGGT
GATGCTAAAGGGCTTTCAATAGACCTTGTAAGTGAAGGAGATGGAGCCGTCAATCCGCTACCCTGCCTCT
GGTCAGTTGGTCTCAGCAATGTACCCTGTGAGTCTTGATAGACTAGTTGGTGACTAGTCTCTGTAGATGG
AACAAATGGTGCTTGAGAGGGCACGTATGGCAGAGCTCCAGTCATCTGCGGAACATATACTGGGCCCGGG
AAGATCTGATCACATAGATGCTCGGTTGACAGGACCACCTATAGCAAGTACTTTGTAGGAGGTTCTCCTA
ACGCTTGGCTTCAAATCCAATCAGGATATCAGTGAGTTACTGTTTGTCATCGCATCCTCATGAAGTCGCT
CAACAGCCACTGAGAAGCAAATATTTGGGAGACCATCCCTGATGTTGAAATTTTACGCTGGAGCCCATTC
ACCGGTGAGCTCGGGGACAGTCTGGCCAGTGGAGCGGAAAATCTTCAACTAACTCTGATTGGTACCACAG
GTAGCCCCACAGAACAAACCGAGCAAACATGAAAATTTTCGCTTGAGGTTAGCGCACTCGCTAGCGCCTG
CCCGCAAATATAAAAGGCCCCGAAATCCCATGCATTTTGGAAATCAAGCGACTCTACGTATGTCATCCCC
CTCCCTACCTTTGGGAAAACCTCTCAACTGCAAGTCAGAACATTTTGCTAACAGCGGCCGGCATGGTCCC
AGCCTCCTCGCTGGCGCCGGCTGGGCAACATGCTTCGGCATGGCGAATGGGACCGATGCAGGTGGAAAGT
GAAACGTGATTTCATGCGTCATTTTGAACATTTTGTAAATCTTATTTAATAATGTGTGCGGCAATTCACA
TTTAATTTATGAATGTTTTCTTAACATCGCGGCAACTCAAGAAACGGCAGGTTCGGATCTTAGCTACTAG
AGAAAGAGGAGAAATACTAGATGCGTAAAGGCGAAGAGCTGTTCACTGGTGTCGTCCCTATTCTGGTGGA
ACTGGATGGTGATGTCAACGGTCATAAGTTTTCCGTGCGTGGCGAGGGTGAAGGTGACGCAACTAATGGT
AAACTGACGCTGAAGTTCATCTGTACTACTGGTAAACTGCCGGTTCCTTGGCCGACTCTGGTAACGACGC
TGACTTATGGTGTTCAGTGCTTTGCTCGTTATCCGGACCATATGAAGCAGCATGACTTCTTCAAGTCCGC
CATGCCGGAAGGCTATGTGCAGGAACGCACGATTTCCTTTAAGGATGACGGCACGTACAAAACGCGTGCG
GAAGTGAAATTTGAAGGCGATACCCTGGTAAACCGCATTGAGCTGAAAGGCATTGACTTTAAAGAGGACG
GCAATATCCTGGGCCATAAGCTGGAATACAATTTTAACAGCCACAATGTTTACATCACCGCCGATAAACA
AAAAAATGGCATTAAAGCGAATTTTAAAATTCGCCACAACGTGGAGGATGGCAGCGTGCAGCTGGCTGAT
CACTACCAGCAAAACACTCCAATCGGTGATGGTCCTGTTCTGCTGCCAGACAATCACTATCTGAGCACGC
AAAGCGTTCTGTCTAAAGATCCGAACGAGAAACGCGATCATATGGTTCTGCTGGAGTTCGTAACCGCAGC
GGGCATCACGCATGGTATGGATGAACTGTACAAATGACCAGGCATCAAATAAAACGAAAGGCTCAGTCGA
AAGACTGGGCCTTTCGTTTTATCTGTTGTTTGTCGGTGAACGCTCTCTACTAGAGTCACACTGGCTCACC
TTCGGGTGGGCCTTTCTGCGTTTATACACCTGCAGTCGTTTTAGAGCTAGAAATAGCAAGTTAAAATAAG
GCTAGTCCGTTATCAACTTGAAAAAGTGGCACCGAGTCGGTGCTTTTGCATCATTGGTCTAGTGGTAGAA
TTCATCGTTGCCATCGATGAGGCCCGTGTTCGATTCACGGATGATGCATGTCAATTTTTACACTTGATGT
TGGTGTAATCAGGCGATCAGAGTTTGCTCAAATTCTCTCTTGTTTTAGATTCTGAAGAATATAATTTTTA
CATGACTAGTTCATTTTACTTCCAAGTAGACTATTTGTAGATTGAGATTGCCGTCAACTTTATTCATAGA
ATCACATTAAATTGCTCATTGACCTGCATGTCTATGCACACATTCACATCTATCTTCTCAGGGTATTAAT
TAAGACCTCAGCCGAGACAGCAGAATCACCGCCCAAGTTAAGCCTTTGTGCTGATCATGCTCTCGAACGG
GCCAAGTTCGGGAAAAGCAAAGGAGCGTTTAGTGAGGGGCAATTTGACTCACCTCCCAGGCAACAGATGA
GGGGGGCAAAAAGAAAGAAATTTTCGTGAGTCAATATGGATTCCGAGCATCATTTTCTTGCGGTCTATCT
TGCTACGTATGTTGATCTTGACGCTGTGGATCAAGCAACGCCACTCGCTCGCTCCATCGCAGGCTGGTCG
CAGACAAATTAAAAGGCGGCAAACTCGTACAGCCGCGGGGTTGTCCGCTGCAAAGTACAGAGTGATAAAA
GCCGCCATGCGACCATCAACGCGTTGATGCCCAGCTTTTTCGATCCGAGAATCCACCGTAGAGGCGATAG
CAAGTAAAGAAAAGCTAAACAAAAAAAAATTTCTGCCCCTAAGCCATGAAAACGAGATGGGGTGGAGCAG
AACCAAGGAAAGAGTCGCGCTGGGCTGCCGTTCCGGAAGGTGTTGTAAAGGCTCGACGCCCAAGGTGGGA
GTCTAGGAGAAGAATTTGCATCGGGAGTGGGGCGGGTTACCCCTCCATATCCAATGACAGATATCTACCA
GCCAAGGGTTTGAGCCCGCCCGCTTAGTCGTCGTCCTCGCTTGCCCCTCCATAAAAGGATTTCCCCTCCC
CCTCCCACAAAATTTTCTTTCCCTTCCTCTCCTTGTCCGCTTCAGTACGTATATCTTCCCTTCCCTCGCT
TCTCTCCTCCATCCTTCTTTCATCCATCTCCTGCTAACTTCTCTGCTCAGCACCTCTACGCATTACTAGC
CGTAGTATCTGAGCACTTCTCCCTTTTATATTCCACAAAACATAACACAACCTTCACCATGGACAAGAAG
TATAGCATCGGGCTGGACATTGGAACGAACTCGGTTGGTTGGGCTGTGATTACGGACGAATACAAGGTGC
CATCCAAGAAGTTTAAGGTCCTGGGAAACACCGACCGTCACTCAATCAAGAAGAATCTCATTGGAGCCCT
GCTCTTCGATAGTGGGGAGACCGCCGAAGCTACTCGACTGAAGCGAACGGCTCGCCGGCGTTATACACGA
CGCAAGAATCGCATCTGCTACCTCCAGGAGATTTTCAGCAACGAAATGGCTAAGGTTGATGACTCATTCT
TTCATCGACTCGAAGAAAGTTTCTTGGTCGAGGAGGATAAGAAGCACGAGCGCCATCCGATCTTTGGTAA
CATTGTGGATGAGGTTGCCTATCACGAAAAGTACCCAACTATCTATCATCTTCGTAAGAAGCTGGTCGAT
AGCACGGACAAGGCTGATTTGCGACTTATCTACCTGGCACTCGCGCACATGATTAAGTTCCGCGGCCATT
TTCTTATCGAGGGTGACCTGAACCCCGATAATTCTGACGTTGATAAGCTCTTCATCCAGTTGGTCCAAAC
CTACAATCAGCTGTTTGAGGAAAACCCTATTAATGCATCTGGCGTGGACGCCAAGGCTATCCTTTCGGCG
CGCCTGTCTAAGTCGCGGCGTTTGGAGAACCTTATCGCACAACTCCCCGGCGAAAAGAAGAACGGCCTCT
TCGGTAATTTGATTGCGTTGTCACTTGGTCTGACTCCTAACTTCAAGAGTAATTTTGACCTGGCAGAGGA
TGCGAAGCTCCAGTTGTCTAAGGATACGTATGATGACGATCTCGACAACTTGCTTGCCCAAATCGGTGAC
CAGTACGCTGATCTTTTCCTGGCCGCTAAGAATCTCTCAGATGCAATCCTGCTCAGTGACATTTTGCGGG
TCAACACCGAGATTACTAAGGCCCCCCTGTCAGCTAGTATGATCAAGCGGTATGATGAGCACCATCAGGA
CCTCACCTTGCTTAAGGCCCTCGTGCGTCAGCAATTGCCTGAGAAGTATAAGGAAATCTTCTTTGACCAA
TCCAAGAACGGATACGCAGGGTATATTGATGGCGGTGCGAGCCAGGAGGAATTCTACAAGTTTATCAAGC
CGATTTTGGAGAAGATGGACGGCACTGAGGAACTGCTCGTCAAGCTGAATCGCGAAGATTTGCTTCGTAA
GCAACGAACGTTCGACAACGGCTCCATCCCGCACCAGATTCATCTGGGCGAGCTCCACGCCATCCTTCGA
CGCCAGGAAGATTTCTACCCATTTCTGAAGGACAACCGTGAGAAGATCGAAAAGATTCTTACATTCCGAA
TCCCCTACTATGTGGGACCTTTGGCCCGTGGGAATTCCCGATTTGCTTGGATGACCCGAAAGAGCGAGGA
AACCATCACTCCGTGGAACTTCGAGGAAGTCGTGGACAAGGGTGCATCCGCGCAGAGCTTCATTGAGCGG
ATGACCAATTTTGATAAGAACCTTCCGAATGAAAAGGTCCTGCCAAAGCATTCGCTGCTCTACGAGTATT
TCACCGTGTATAACGAACTGACTAAGGTCAAGTACGTGACGGAGGGAATGCGGAAGCCAGCCTTCCTCTC
AGGGGAACAAAAGAAGGCTATCGTCGATTTGCTTTTTAAGACCAATCGTAAAGTGACTGTTAAGCAGCTG
AAGGAGGATTATTTCAAGAAGATTGAATGTTTCGACTCCGTCGAGATCAGCGGCGTGGAAGATCGCTTTA
ACGCTTCCCTCGGTACCTACCACGACCTGCTCAAGATCATTAAGGACAAGGATTTCCTCGATAACGAGGA
AAATGAGGACATCTTGGAAGATATTGTCCTCACGTTGACACTTTTTGAGGACCGCGAAATGATCGAGGAA
CGGCTCAAGACATATGCCCATTTGTTCGACGATAAGGTGATGAAGCAGCTGAAGCGGCGTCGATACACCG
GATGGGGTCGCCTTAGCCGGAAGCTGATCAACGGCATTCGAGATAAGCAATCTGGTAAGACTATCTTGGA
TTTCCTTAAGTCGGACGGCTTCGCCAACCGCAATTTTATGCAGCTTATTCACGACGATTCCCTGACGTTC
AAGGAGGACATCCAGAAGGCACAAGTCTCAGGACAAGGGGATTCCCTGCACGAGCATATCGCCAACCTGG
CTGGATCCCCGGCGATCAAGAAGGGGATTCTTCAGACCGTCAAGGTTGTCGACGAGCTGGTCAAGGTGAT
GGGCCGTCATAAGCCAGAAAACATCGTGATTGAGATGGCCCGAGAAAATCAGACCACTCAAAAGGGTCAG
AAGAACAGCCGCGAGCGGATGAAGCGGATCGAGGAAGGCATTAAGGAACTTGGTTCTCAGATCCTGAAGG
AGCACCCTGTTGAAAACACACAGCTCCAAAATGAGAAGCTGTATCTCTACTATTTGCAAAATGGACGCGA
CATGTACGTCGATCAGGAGCTCGACATTAACCGGTTGTCGGACTACGATGTTGACCATATCGTCCCGCAA
TCCTTCCTTAAGGACGATAGCATTGATAACAAGGTGCTGACTCGCTCAGATAAGAACCGGGGCAAGTCCG
ACAATGTTCCAAGCGAGGAAGTGGTTAAGAAGATGAAGAACTACTGGCGCCAATTGCTTAATGCCAAGCT
CATCACACAGCGCAAGTTTGACAACTTGACCAAGGCCGAGCGGGGAGGGCTGAGTGAACTCGATAAGGCT
GGCTTCATCAAGCGTCAACTCGTGGAGACGCGACAGATCACAAAGCACGTTGCTCAGATTCTGGACTCCC
GGATGAACACAAAGTACGACGAGAATGATAAGCTCATCCGTGAAGTTAAGGTCATTACCCTCAAGTCTAA
GTTGGTGTCGGATTTCCGCAAGGACTTCCAATTTTATAAGGTTCGGGAGATCAACAATTATCACCATGCA
CATGATGCGTACCTCAACGCAGTCGTGGGAACTGCGCTCATCAAGAAGTATCCCAAGTTGGAGTCCGAAT
TCGTCTACGGGGATTATAAGGTTTACGACGTCCGCAAGATGATCGCCAAGAGTGAGCAGGAAATTGGCAA
GGCCACGGCTAAGTATTTCTTTTACTCCAACATCATGAATTTCTTTAAGACGGAGATCACACTCGCCAAT
GGAGAAATCCGTAAGCGACCTTTGATTGAGACCAACGGCGAGACTGGTGAAATCGTTTGGGATAAGGGGC
GCGACTTCGCTACCGTGCGGAAGGTTCTGAGCATGCCGCAAGTCAATATCGTCAAGAAAACCGAGGTGCA
GACAGGCGGTTTCTCTAAGGAATCGATTCTTCCAAAGCGTAACTCTGACAAGCTGATCGCTCGAAAGAAG
GATTGGGACCCCAAGAAGTATGGAGGGTTCGATTCTCCTACAGTGGCATACTCGGTTCTCGTTGTCGCGA
AGGTTGAGAAGGGAAAGTCTAAGAAGCTGAAGTCGGTCAAGGAACTGCTCGGGATCACCATTATGGAGCG
CTCCAGCTTCGAAAAGAATCCCATCGACTTTCTCGAGGCCAAGGGCTATAAGGAAGTCAAGAAGGATCTT
ATCATTAAGCTGCCTAAGTACTCTTTGTTCGAGCTTGAAAACGGTCGAAAGCGAATGCTCGCATCGGCAG
GAGAGTTGCAGAAGGGGAATGAATTGGCACTTCCCTCAAAGTACGTGAACTTCCTGTATCTCGCGTCCCA
CTACGAGAAGCTGAAGGGTAGCCCTGAGGACAACGAACAGAAGCAACTTTTTGTTGAGCAACACAAGCAT
TATCTGGATGAGATCATTGAACAGATTTCAGAGTTCAGTAAGCGCGTCATCCTCGCCGATGCTAATCTCG
ACAAGGTGTTGTCGGCCTACAACAAGCACCGTGACAAGCCGATCCGAGAGCAGGCTGAAAATATCATTCA
TCTGTTCACCCTCACTAACTTGGGAGCACCAGCAGCGTTCAAGTATTTTGATACGACAATCGACCGTAAG
CGATACACGTCCACAAAGGAGGTGCTTGATGCGACCCTGATTCATCAATCCATCACTGGGCTCTATGAAA
CCCGTATCGACCTTAGTCAACTGGGGGGCGACCCTCCCAAGAAGAAGCGCAAGGTCTGAGCGGACATTCG
ATTTATGCCGTTATGACTTCCTTAAAAAAGCCTTTACGAATGAAAGAAATGGAATTAGACTTGTTATGTA
GTTGATTCTACAATGGATTATGATTCCTGAACTTCAAATCCGCTGTTCATTATTAATCTCAGCTCTTCCC
GTAAAGCCAATGTTGAAACTATTCGTAAATGTACCTCGTTTTGCGTGTACCTTGCTTATCACGTGATATT
ACATGACCTGGACAGAGTTCTGCGCGAAAGTCATAACGTAAATCCCGGGCGGTAGGTGCGTCCCGGGCGG
AAGGTAGTTTTCTCGTCCACCCCAACGCGTTTATCAACCTCAACTTTCAACAACCATCATGCCACCAAAA
GCGCGTAAAACAAAGCGAGATTTGATTGAGCAAGAGGGCAGGATCCAATGCGCGATTCAAGACATTAAAA
ATGGAAAATTTCAAAAAATTGCGCCCGCAGCGCGTGCATACAAAATTCATCCCAATACAAGTGTAATTCC
TCGTGTACTGTGTAAGCGCCCACTAGGTAATATGACATGATTACGAATTCGAGCTCGGTACCCGGCCGGA
ACTCCACGTCTAGAGGATCCACCAGTGATTGACCAATGTTTTATCTTCTACAGTTCTGCCTGTCTACCCC
ATTCTAGCTGTACCTGACTACAGAGTAGTTTAATTGTGGTTGACCCCACAGTCGGAGGCGGAGGAATACA
GCACCGATGTGGCCTGTCTCCATCCAGATTGGCACGCAATTTTTACACGCGGAAAAGATCGAGATAGAGT
ACGACTTTAAATTTAGTCCCCGGCGGCTTCTATTTTAGAATATTTGAGATTTGATTCTCAAGCAATTGAT
TTGGTTGGGTCACCCTCAATTGGATAATATACCTCATTGCTCGGCTACTTCAACTCATCAATCACCGTCA
TACCCCGCATATAACCCTCCATTCCCACGATGTCGTCCAAGTCGCAATTGACTTACGGTGCTCGAGCCAG
CAAGCACCCCAATCCTCTGGCAAAGAGACTTTTTGAGATTGCCGAAGCAAAGAAGACAAACGTTACCGTC
TCTGCTGATGTGACGACAACCCGAGAACTCCTGGACCTCGCTGACCGTACGGAAGCTGTTGGATCCAATA
CATATGCCGTCTAGCAATGGACTAATCAACTTTTGATGATACAGGTCTCGGTCCCTACATCGCCGTCATC
AAGACACACATCGACATCCTCACCGATTTCAGCGTCGACACTATCAATGGCCTGAATGTGCTGGCTCAAA
AGTACAACTTTTTGATCTTCGAGGACCGCAAATTCATCGACATCGGCAATACCGTCCAGAAGCAATACCA
CGGCGGTGCTCTGAGGATCTCCGAATGGGCCCACATTATCAACTGCAGCGTTCTCCCTGGCGAGGGCATC
GTCGAGGCTCTGGCCCAGACCGCATCTGCGCAAGACTTCCCCTATGGTCCTGAGAGAGGACTGTTGGTCC
TGGCAGAGATGACCCCCAAAGGATCGCTGGCTACGGGCGAGTATACCAAGGCATCGGTTGACTACGCTCG
CAAATACAAGAACTTCGTTATGGGTTTCGTGTCGACGCGGGCCCTGACGGAAGTGCAGTCGGATGTGTCT
TCAGCCTCGGAGGATGAAGATTTCGTGGTCTTCACGACGGGTGTGAACCTCTCTTCCAAAGGAGATAAGC
TTGGACAGCAATACCAGACTCCTGCATCGGCTATTGGACGCGGTGCCGACTTTATCATCGCCGGTCGAGG
CATCTACGCTGCTCCCGACCCGGTTGAAGCTGCACAGCGGTACCAGAAAGAAGGCTGGGAAGCTTATATG
GCCAGAGTATGCGGCAAGTCATGATTTCCTCTTGGAGCAAAAGTGTAGTGCCAGTACGAGTGTTGTGGAG
GAAGGCTGCATACATTGTGCCTGTCATTAAACGATGAGCTCGTCCGTATTGGCCCCTGTAATGCCATGTT
TTCCGCCCCCAATCGTCAAGGTTTTCCCTTTGTTAGATTCCTACCAGTCATCTAGCAAGGCGGCCGCAGC
TAGCACAATTGAGGCATCCCCACTACCGCATTAAGACCTCAGCGCGGCCGCAAATTTAAATAAAATGAAG
TGAAGTTCCTATACTTTCTAGAGAATAGGAACTTCTATAGTGAGTCGAATAAGGGCGACACAAAATTTAT
TCTAAATGCATAATAAATACTGATAACATCTTATAGTTTGTATTATATTTTGTATTATCGTTGACATGTA
TAATTTTGATATCAAAAACTGATTTTCCCTTTATTATTTTCGAGATTTATTTTCTTAATTCTCTTTAACA
AACTAGAAATATTGTATATACAAAAAATCATAAATAATAGATGAATAGTTTAATTATAGGTGTTCATCAA
TCGAAAAAGCAACGTATCTTATTTAAAGTGCGTTGCTTTTTTCTCATTTATAAGGTTAAATAATTCTCAT
ATATCAAGCAAAGTGACAGGCGCCCTTAAATATTCTGACAAATGCTCTTTCCCTAAACTCCCCCCATAAA
AAAACCCGCCGAAGCGGGTTTTTACGTTATTTGCGGATTAACGATTACTCGTTATCAGAACCGCCCAGGG
GGCCCGAGCTTAAGACTGGCCGTCGTTTTACAACACAGAAAGAGTTTGTAGAAACGCAAAAAGGCCATCC
GTCAGGGGCCTTCTGCTTAGTTTGATGCCTGGCAGTTCCCTACTCTCGCCTTCCGCTTCCTCGCTCACTG
ACTCGCTGCGCTCGGTCGTTCGGCTGCGGCGAGCGGTATCAGCTCACTCAAAGGCGGTAATACGGTTATC
CACAGAATCAGGGGATAACGCAGGAAAGAACATGTGAGCAAAAGGCCAGCAAAAGGCCAGGAACCGTAAA
AAGGCCGCGTTGCTGGCGTTTTTCCATAGGCTCCGCCCCCCTGACGAGCATCACAAAAATCGACGCTCAA
GTCAGAGGTGGCGAAACCCGACAGGACTATAAAGATACCAGGCGTTTCCCCCTGGAAGCTCCCTCGTGCG
CTCTCCTGTTCCGACCCTGCCGCTTACCGGATACCTGTCCGCCTTTCTCCCTTCGGGAAGCGTGGCGCTT
TCTCATAGCTCACGCTGTAGGTATCTCAGTTCGGTGTAGGTCGTTCGCTCCAAGCTGGGCTGTGTGCACG
AACCCCCCGTTCAGCCCGACCGCTGCGCCTTATCCGGTAACTATCGTCTTGAGTCCAACCCGGTAAGACA
CGACTTATCGCCACTGGCAGCAGCCACTGGTAACAGGATTAGCAGAGCGAGGTATGTAGGCGGTGCTACA
GAGTTCTTGAAGTGGTGGGCTAACTACGGCTACACTAGAAGAACAGTATTTGGTATCTGCGCTCTGCTGA
AGCCAGTTACCTTCGGAAAAAGAGTTGGTAGCTCTTGATCCGGCAAACAAACCACCGCTGGTAGCGGTGG
TTTTTTTGTTTGCAAGCAGCAGATTACGCGCAGAAAAAAAGGATCTCAAGAAGATCCTTTGATCTTTTCT
ACGGGGTCTGACGCTCAGTGGAACGACGCGCGCGTAACTCACGTTAAGGGATTTTGGTCATGAGCTTGCG
CCGTCCCGTCAAGTCAGCGTAATGCTCTGCTTTT
